>Addgene plasmid #179081 | PB-PE SpG | addgene full sequence | sequence record 352652 | Addgene Partial NGS Result
CAAGGTCGGGCAGGAAGAGGGCCTATTTCCCATGATTCCTTCATATTTGCATATACGATACAAGGCTGTT
AGAGAGATAATTAGAATTAATTTGACTGTAAACACAAAGATATTAGTACAAAATACGTGACGTAGAAAGT
AATAATTTCTTGGGTAGTTTGCAGTTTTAAAATTATGTTTTAAAATGGACTATCATATGCTTACCGTAAC
TTGAAAGTATTTCGATTTCTTGGCTTTATATATCTTGTGGAAAGGACGAAACACCGGGTCTTCGTGGAGC
TCATCGAAGACCTGTTTTAGAGCTAGAAATAGCAAGTTAAAATAAGGCTAGTCCGTTATCAACTTGAAAA
AGTGGCACCGAGTCGGTGCAGAGACCGAATCGACCAGAGGTCTCGTTTTTTTCTAGACGCTAGCGACATT
GATTATTGACTAGTTATTAATAGTAATCAATTACGGGGTCATTAGTTCATAGCCCATATATGGAGTTCCG
CGTTACATAACTTACGGTAAATGGCCCGCCTGGCTGACCGCCCAACGACCCCCGCCCATTGACGTCAATA
ATGACGTATGTTCCCATAGTAACGCCAATAGGGACTTTCCATTGACGTCAATGGGTGGAGTATTTACGGT
AAACTGCCCACTTGGCAGTACATCAAGTGTATCATATGCCAAGTACGCCCCCTATTGACGTCAATGACGG
TAAATGGCCCGCCTGGCATTATGCCCAGTACATGACCTTATGGGACTTTCCTACTTGGCAGTACATCTAC
GTATTAGTCATCGCTATTACCATGGTCGAGGTGAGCCCCACGTTCTGCTTCACTCTCCCCATCTCCCCCC
CCTCCCCACCCCCAATTTTGTATTTATTTATTTTTTAATTATTTTGTGCAGCGATGGGGGCGGGGGGGGG
GGGGGSGCGCGCCAGGCGGGGCGGGGCGGGGCGAGGGGCGGGGCGGGGCGAGGCGGAGAGGTGCGGCGGC
AGCCAATCAGAGCGGCGCGCTCCGAAAGTTTCCTTTTATGGCGAGGCGGCGGCGGCGGCGGCCCTATAAA
AAGCGAAGCGCGCGGCGGGCGGGAGTCGCTGCGCGCTGCCTTCGCCCCGTGCCCCGCTCCGCCGCCGCCT
CGCGCCGCCCGCCCCGGCTCTGACTGACCGCGTTACTCCCACAGGTGAGCGGGCGGGACGGCCCTTCTCC
TCCGGGCTGTAATTAGCGCTTGGTTTAATGACGGCTTGTTTCTTTTCTGTGGCTGCGTGAAAGCCTTGAG
GGGCTCCGGGAGGGCCCTTTGTGCGGGGGGAGCGGCTCGGGGGGTGCGTGCGTGTGTGTGTGCGTGGGGA
GCGCCGCGTGCGGCTCCGCGCTGCCCGGCGGCTGTGAGCGCTGCGGGCGCGGCGCGGGGCTTTGTGCGCT
CCGCAGTGTGCGCGAGGGGAGCGCGGCCGGGGGCGGTGCCCCGCGGTGCGGGGGGGGCTGCGAGGGGAAC
AAAGGCTGCGTGCGGGGTGTGTGCGTGGGGGGGTGAGCAGGGGGTGTGGGCGCGTCGGTCGGGCTGCAAC
CCCCCCTGCACCCCCCTCCCCGAGTTGCTGAGCACGGCCCGGCTTCGGGTGCGGGGCTCCGTACGGGGCG
TGGCGCGGGGCTCGCCGTGCCGGGCGGGGGGTGGCGGCAGGTGGGGGTGCCGGGCGGGGCGGGGCCGCCT
CGGGCCGGGGAGGGCTCGGGGGAGGGGCGCGGCGGCCCCCGGAGCGCCGGCGGCTGTCGAGGCGCGGCGA
GCCGCAGCCATTGCCTTTTATGGTAATCGTGCGAGAGGGCGCAGGGACTTCCTTTGTCCCAAATCTGTGC
GGAGCCGAAATCTGGGAGGCGCCGCCGCACCCCCTCTAGCGGGCGCGGGGCGAAGCGGTGCGGCGCCGGC
AGGAAGGAAATGGGCGGGGAGGGCCTTCGTGCGTCGCCGCGCCGCCGTCCCCTTCTCCCTCTCCAGCCTC
GGGGCTGTCCGCGGGGGGACGGCTGCCTTCGGGGGGGACGGGGCAGGGCGGGGTTCGGCTTCTGGCGTGT
GACCGGCGGCTCTAGAGCCTCTGCTAACCATGTTCATGCCTTCTTCTTTTTCCTACAGCTCCTGGGCAAC
GTGCTGGTTATTGTGCTGTCTCATCATTTTGGCAAAGAATTGATAGCGGCCGCTAATACGACTCACTATA
GGGAGAGCCGCCACCATGAAACGGACAGCCGACGGAAGCGAGTTCGAGTCACCAAAGAAGAAGCGGAAAG
TCGACAAGAAGTACAGCATCGGCCTGGACATCGGCACCAACTCTGTGGGCTGGGCCGTGATCACCGACGA
GTACAAGGTGCCCAGCAAGAAATTCAAGGTGCTGGGCAACACCGACCGGCACAGCATCAAGAAGAACCTG
ATCGGAGCCCTGCTGTTCGACAGCGGCGAAACAGCCGAGGCCACCCGGCTGAAGAGAACCGCCAGAAGAA
GATACACCAGACGGAAGAACCGGATCTGCTATCTGCAAGAGATCTTCAGCAACGAGATGGCCAAGGTGGA
CGACAGCTTCTTCCACAGACTGGAAGAGTCCTTCCTGGTGGAAGAGGATAAGAAGCACGAGCGGCACCCC
ATCTTCGGCAACATCGTGGACGAGGTGGCCTACCACGAGAAGTACCCCACCATCTACCACCTGAGAAAGA
AACTGGTGGACAGCACCGACAAGGCCGACCTGCGGCTGATCTATCTGGCCCTGGCCCACATGATCAAGTT
CCGGGGCCACTTCCTGATCGAGGGCGACCTGAACCCCGACAACAGCGACGTGGACAAGCTGTTCATCCAG
CTGGTGCAGACCTACAACCAGCTGTTCGAGGAAAACCCCATCAACGCCAGCGGCGTGGACGCCAAGGCCA
TCCTGTCTGCCAGACTGAGCAAGAGCAGACGGCTGGAAAATCTGATCGCCCAGCTGCCCGGCGAGAAGAA
GAATGGCCTGTTCGGAAACCTGATTGCCCTGAGCCTGGGCCTGACCCCCAACTTCAAGAGCAACTTCGAC
CTGGCCGAGGATGCCAAACTGCAGCTGAGCAAGGACACCTACGACGACGACCTGGACAACCTGCTGGCCC
AGATCGGCGACCAGTACGCCGACCTGTTTCTGGCCGCCAAGAACCTGTCCGACGCCATCCTGCTGAGCGA
CATCCTGAGAGTGAACACCGAGATCACCAAGGCCCCCCTGAGCGCCTCTATGATCAAGAGATACGACGAG
CACCACCAGGACCTGACCCTGCTGAAAGCTCTCGTGCGGCAGCAGCTGCCTGAGAAGTACAAAGAGATTT
TCTTCGACCAGAGCAAGAACGGCTACGCCGGCTACATTGACGGCGGAGCCAGCCAGGAAGAGTTCTACAA
GTTCATCAAGCCCATCCTGGAAAAGATGGACGGCACCGAGGAACTGCTCGTGAAGCTGAACAGAGAGGAC
CTGCTGCGGAAGCAGCGGACCTTCGACAACGGCAGCATCCCCCACCAGATCCACCTGGGAGAGCTGCACG
CCATTCTGCGGCGGCAGGAAGATTTTTACCCATTCCTGAAGGACAACCGGGAAAAGATCGAGAAGATCCT
GACCTTCCGCATCCCCTACTACGTGGGCCCTCTGGCCAGGGGAAACAGCAGATTCGCCTGGATGACCAGA
AAGAGCGAGGAAACCATCACCCCCTGGAACTTCGAGGAAGTGGTGGACAAGGGCGCTTCCGCCCAGAGCT
TCATCGAGCGGATGACCAACTTCGATAAGAACCTGCCCAACGAGAAGGTGCTGCCCAAGCACAGCCTGCT
GTACGAGTACTTCACCGTGTATAACGAGCTGACCAAAGTGAAATACGTGACCGAGGGAATGAGAAAGCCC
GCCTTCCTGAGCGGCGAGCAGAAAAAGGCCATCGTGGACCTGCTGTTCAAGACCAACCGGAAAGTGACCG
TGAAGCAGCTGAAAGAGGACTACTTCAAGAAAATCGAGTGCTTCGACTCCGTGGAAATCTCCGGCGTGGA
AGATCGGTTCAACGCCTCCCTGGGCACATACCACGATCTGCTGAAAATTATCAAGGACAAGGACTTCCTG
GACAATGAGGAAAACGAGGACATTCTGGAAGATATCGTGCTGACCCTGACACTGTTTGAGGACAGAGAGA
TGATCGAGGAACGGCTGAAAACCTATGCCCACCTGTTCGACGACAAAGTGATGAAGCAGCTGAAGCGGCG
GAGATACACCGGCTGGGGCAGGCTGAGCCGGAAGCTGATCAACGGCATCCGGGACAAGCAGTCCGGCAAG
ACAATCCTGGATTTCCTGAAGTCCGACGGCTTCGCCAACAGAAACTTCATGCAGCTGATCCACGACGACA
GCCTGACCTTTAAAGAGGACATCCAGAAAGCCCAGGTGTCCGGCCAGGGCGATAGCCTGCACGAGCACAT
TGCCAATCTGGCCGGCAGCCCCGCCATTAAGAAGGGCATCCTGCAGACAGTGAAGGTGGTGGACGAGCTC
GTGAAAGTGATGGGCCGGCACAAGCCCGAGAACATCGTGATCGAAATGGCCAGAGAGAACCAGACCACCC
AGAAGGGACAGAAGAACAGCCGCGAGAGAATGAAGCGGATCGAAGAGGGCATCAAAGAGCTGGGCAGCCA
GATCCTGAAAGAACACCCCGTGGAAAACACCCAGCTGCAGAACGAGAAGCTGTACCTGTACTACCTGCAG
AATGGGCGGGATATGTACGTGGACCAGGAACTGGACATCAACCGGCTGTCCGACTACGATGTGGACGCTA
TCGTGCCTCAGAGCTTTCTGAAGGACGACTCCATCGACAACAAGGTGCTGACCAGAAGCGACAAGAACCG
GGGCAAGAGCGACAACGTGCCCTCCGAAGAGGTCGTGAAGAAGATGAAGAACTACTGGCGGCAGCTGCTG
AACGCCAAGCTGATTACCCAGAGAAAGTTCGACAATCTGACCAAGGCCGAGAGAGGCGGCCTGAGCGAAC
TGGATAAGGCCGGCTTCATCAAGAGACAGCTGGTGGAAACCCGGCAGATCACAAAGCACGTGGCACAGAT
CCTGGACTCCCGGATGAACACTAAGTACGACGAGAATGACAAGCTGATCCGGGAAGTGAAAGTGATCACC
CTGAAGTCCAAGCTGGTGTCCGATTTCCGGAAGGATTTCCAGTTTTACAAAGTGCGCGAGATCAACAACT
ACCACCACGCCCACGACGCCTACCTGAACGCCGTCGTGGGAACCGCCCTGATCAAAAAGTACCCTAAGCT
GGAAAGCGAGTTCGTGTACGGCGACTACAAGGTGTACGACGTGCGGAAGATGATCGCCAAGAGCGAGCAG
GAAATCGGCAAGGCTACCGCCAAGTACTTCTTCTACAGCAACATCATGAACTTTTTCAAGACCGAGATTA
CCCTGGCCAACGGCGAGATCCGGAAGCGGCCTCTGATCGAGACAAACGGCGAAACCGGGGAGATCGTGTG
GGATAAGGGCCGGGATTTTGCCACCGTGCGGAAAGTGCTGAGCATGCCCCAAGTGAATATCGTGAAAAAG
ACCGAGGTGCAGACAGGCGGCTTCAGCAAAGAGTCTATCCTGCCCAAGAGGAACAGCGATAAGCTGATCG
CCAGAAAGAAGGACTGGGACCCTAAGAAGTACGGCGGCTTCCTGTGGCCCACCGTGGCCTATTCTGTGCT
GGTGGTGGCCAAAGTGGAAAAGGGCAAGTCCAAGAAACTGAAGAGTGTGAAAGAGCTGCTGGGGATCACC
ATCATGGAAAGAAGCAGCTTCGAGAAGAATCCCATCGACTTTCTGGAAGCCAAGGGCTACAAAGAAGTGA
AAAAGGACCTGATCATCAAGCTGCCTAAGTACTCCCTGTTCGAGCTGGAAAACGGCCGGAAGAGAATGCT
GGCCTCTGCCAAGCAGCTGCAGAAGGGAAACGAACTGGCCCTGCCCTCCAAATATGTGAACTTCCTGTAC
CTGGCCAGCCACTATGAGAAGCTGAAGGGCTCCCCCGAGGATAATGAGCAGAAACAGCTGTTTGTGGAAC
AGCACAAGCACTACCTGGACGAGATCATCGAGCAGATCAGCGAGTTCTCCAAGAGAGTGATCCTGGCCGA
CGCTAATCTGGACAAAGTGCTGTCCGCCTACAACAAGCACCGGGATAAGCCCATCAGAGAGCAGGCCGAG
AATATCATCCACCTGTTTACCCTGACCAATCTGGGAGCCCCTGCCGCCTTCAAGTACTTTGACACCACCA
TCGACCGGAAGCAGTACAGAAGCACCAAAGAGGTGCTGGACGCCACCCTGATCCACCAGAGCATCACCGG
CCTGTACGAGACACGGATCGACCTGTCTCAGCTGGGAGGCGACTCTGGAGGATCTAGCGGAGGATCCTCT
GGCAGCGAGACACCAGGAACAAGCGAGTCAGCAACACCAGAGAGCAGTGGCGGCAGCAGCGGCGGCAGCA
GCACCCTAAATATAGAAGATGAGTATCGGCTACATGAAACCTCAAAAGAGCCAGATGTTTCTCTAGGGTC
CACATGGCTGTCTGATTTTCCTCAGGCCTGGGCGGAAACCGGGGGCATGGGACTGGCAGTTCGCCAAGCT
CCTCTGATCATACCTCTGAAAGCAACCTCTACCCCCGTGTCCATAAAACAATACCCCATGTCACAAGAAG
CCAGACTGGGGATCAAGCCCCACATACAGAGACTGTTGGACCAGGGAATACTGGTACCCTGCCAGTCCCC
CTGGAACACGCCCCTGCTACCCGTTAAGAAACCAGGGACTAATGATTATAGGCCTGTCCAGGATCTGAGA
GAAGTCAACAAGCGGGTGGAGGACATCCACCCCACCGTGCCCAACCCTTACAACCTCTTGAGCGGGCTCC
CACCGTCCCACCAGTGGTACACTGTGCTTGATTTAAAGGATGCCTTTTTCTGCCTGAGACTCCACCCCAC
CAGTCAGCCTCTCTTCGCCTTTGAGTGGAGAGATCCAGAGATGGGAATCTCAGGACAATTGACCTGGACC
AGACTCCCACAGGGTTTCAAAAACAGTCCCACCCTGTTTAATGAGGCACTGCACAGGGACCTAGCAGACT
TCAGAATCCAGCACCCAGACTTGATCCTGCTACAGTACGTGGATGACTTACTGCTGGCCGCCACTTCTGA
GCTAGACTGCCAACAAGGTACTCGGGCCCTGTTACAAACCCTAGGGAACCTCGGGTATCGGGCCTCGGCC
AAGAAAGCCCAAATTTGCCAGAAACAGGTCAAGTATCTGGGGTATCTTCTAAAAGAGGGTCAGAGATGGC
TGACTGAGGCCAGAAAAGAGACTGTGATGGGGCAGCCTACTCCCAAGACCCCTCGACAACTAAGGGAGTT
CCTAGGGAAGGCAGGCTTCTGTCGCCTCTTCATCCCTGGGTTTGCAGAAATGGCAGCCCCCCTGTACCCT
CTCACCAAACCGGGGACTCTGTTTAATTGGGGCCCAGACCAACAAAAGGCCTATCAAGAAATCAAGCAAG
CTCTTCTAACTGCCCCAGCCCTGGGGTTGCCAGATTTGACTAAGCCCTTTGAACTCTTTGTCGACGAGAA
GCAGGGCTACGCCAAAGGTGTCCTAACGCAAAAACTGGGACCTTGGCGTCGGCCGGTGGCCTACCTGTCC
AAAAAGCTAGACCCAGTAGCAGCTGGGTGGCCCCCTTGCCTACGGATGGTAGCAGCCATTGCCGTACTGA
CAAAGGATGCAGGCAAGCTAACCATGGGACAGCCACTAGTCATTCTGGCCCCCCATGCAGTAGAGGCACT
AGTCAAACAACCCCCCGACCGCTGGCTTTCCAACGCCCGGATGACTCACTATCAGGCCTTGCTTTTGGAC
ACGGACCGGGTCCAGTTCGGCCCGGTGGTAGCCCTGAACCCGGCTACGCTGCTCCCACTGCCTGAGGAAG
GGCTGCAACACAACTGCCTTGATATCCTGGCCGAAGCCCACGGAACCCGACCCGACCTAACGGACCAGCC
GCTCCCAGACGCCGACCACACCTGGTACACGGATGGAAGCAGTCTCTTACAAGAGGGACAGCGTAAGGCG
GGAGCTGCGGTGACCACCGAGACAGAGGTAATCTGGGCTAAAGCCCTGCCAGCCGGGACATCCGCTCAGC
GGGCTGAACTGATAGCACTCACCCAGGCCCTAAAGATGGCAGAAGGTAAGAAGCTAAATGTTTATACTGA
TAGCCGTTATGCTTTTGCTACTGCCCATATCCATGGAGAAATATACAGAAGGCGTGGGTGGCTCACATCA
GAAGGCAAAGAGATCAAAAATAAAGACGAGATCTTGGCCCTACTAAAAGCCCTCTTTCTGCCCAAAAGAC
TTAGCATAATCCATTGTCCAGGACATCAAAAGGGACACAGCGCCGAGGCTAGAGGCAACCGGATGGCTGA
CCAAGCGGCCCGAAAGGCAGCCATCACAGAGACTCCAGACACCTCTACCCTCCTCATAGAAAATTCATCA
CCCTCTGGCGGCTCAAAAAGAACCGCCGACGGCAGCGAATTCGAGCCCAAGAAGAAGAGGAAAGTCGGCT
CCGGCGCTACCAATTTCTCCCTGCTCAAGCAAGCCGGAGACGTCGAGGAAAACCCAGGCCCAATGACCGA
GTACAAGCCCACGGTGCGCCTCGCCACCCGCGACGACGTCCCCAGGGCCGTACGCACCCTCGCCGCCGCG
TTCGCCGACTACCCCGCCACGCGCCACACCGTCGATCCGGACCGCCACATCGAGCGGGTCACCGAGCTGC
AAGAACTCTTCCTCACGCGCGTCGGGCTCGACATCGGCAAGGTGTGGGTCGCGGACGACGGCGCCGCGGT
GGCGGTCTGGACCACGCCGGAGAGCGTCGAAGCGGGGGCGGTGTTCGCCGAGATCGGCCCGCGCATGGCC
GAGTTGAGCGGTTCCCGGCTGGCCGCGCAGCAACAGATGGAAGGCCTCCTGGCGCCGCACCGGCCCAAGG
AGCCCGCGTGGTTCCTGGCCACCGTCGGCGTCTCGCCCGACCACCAGGGCAAGGGTCTGGGCAGCGCCGT
CGTGCTCCCCGGAGTGGAGGCGGCCGAGCGCGCCGGGGTGCCCGCCTTCCTGGAGACATCCGCGCCCCGC
AACCTCCCCTTCTACGAGCGGCTCGGCTTCACCGTCACCGCCGACGTCGAGGTGCCCGAAGGACCGCGCA
CCTGGTGCATGACCCGCAAGCCCGGTGCCGGCTCCATGCCCACGCTACTGCGGGTTTATATAGACGGTCC
TCACGGGATGGGGAAAACCACCACCACGCAACTGCTGGTGGCCCTGGGTTCGCGCGACGATATCGTCTAC
GTACCCGAGCCGATGACTTACTGGCAGGTGCTGGGGGCTTCCGAGACAATCGCGAACATCTACACCACAC
AACACCGCCTCGACCAGGGTGAGATATCGGCCGGGGACGCGGCGGTGGTAATGACAAGCGCCCAGATAAC
AATGGGCATGCCTTATGCCGTGACCGACGCCGTTCTGGCTCCTCATATCGGGGGGGAGGCTGGGAGCTCA
CATGCCCCGCCCCCGGCCCTCACCCTCATCTTCGACCGCCATCCCATCGCCGCCCTCCTGTGCTACCCGG
CCGCGCGATACCTTATGGGCAGCATGACCCCCCAGGCCGTGCTGGCGTTCGTGGCCCTCATCCCGCCGAC
CTTGCCCGGCACAAACATCGTGTTGGGGGCCCTTCCGGAGGACAGACACATCGACCGCCTGGCCAAACGC
CAGCGCCCCGGCGAGCGGCTTGACCTGGCTATGCTGGCCGCGATTCGCCGCGTTTACGGGCTGCTTGCCA
ATACGGTGCGGTATCTGCAGGGCGGCGGGTCGTGGCGGGAGGATTGGGGACAGCTTTCGGGGACGGCCGT
GCCGCCCCAGGGTGCCGAGCCCCAGAGCAACGCGGGCCCACGACCCCATATCGGGGACACGTTATTTACC
CTGTTTCGGGCCCCCGAGTTGCTGGCCCCCAACGGCGACCTGTACAACGTGTTTGCCTGGGCCTTGGACG
TCTTGGCCAAACGCCTCCGTCCCATGCACGTCTTTATCCTGGATTACGACCAATCGCCCGCCGGCTGCCG
GGACGCCCTGCTGCAACTTACCTCCGGGATGGTCCAGACCCACGTCACCACCCCCGGCTCCATACCGACG
ATCTGCGACCTGGCGCGCACGTTTGCCCGGGAGATGGGGGAGGCTAACTGAGCTCTAGAGCTCGCTGATC
AGCCTCGACTGTGCCTTCTAGTTGCCAGCCATCTGTTGTTTGCCCCTCCCCCGTGCCTTCCTTGACCCTG
GAAGGTGCCACTCCCACTGTCCTTTCCTAATAAAATGAGGAAATTGCATCGCATTGTCTGAGTAGGTGTC
ATTCTATTCTGGGGGGTGGGGTGGGGCAGGACAGCAAGGGGGAGGATTGGGAGGACAATAGCAGGCATGC
TGGGGATGCGGTGGGCTCTATGGGGCGCGCCTAAAAGTTTTGTTACTTTATAGAAGAAATTTTGAGTTTT
TGTTTTTTTTTAATAAATAAATAAACATAAATAAATTGTTTGTTGAATTTATTATTAGTATGTAAGTGTA
AATATAATAAAACTTAATATCTATTCAAATTAATAAATAAACCTCGATATACAGACCGATAAAACACATG
CGTCAATTTTACGCATGATTATCTTTAACGTACGTCACAATATGATTATCTTTCTAGGGTTAAACATGTG
AGCAAAAGGCCAGCAAAAGGCCAGGAACCGTAAAAAGGCCGCGTTGCTGGCGTTTTTCCATAGGCTCCGC
CCCCCTGACGAGCATCACAAAAATCGACGCTCAAGTCAGAGGTGGCGAAACCCGACAGGACTATAAAGAT
ACCAGGCGTTTCCCCCTGGAAGCTCCCTCGTGCGCTCTCCTGTTCCGACCCTGCCGCTTACCGGATACCT
GTCCGCCTTTCTCCCTTCGGGAAGCGTGGCGCTTTCTCATAGCTCACGCTGTAGGTATCTCAGTTCGGTG
TAGGTCGTTCGCTCCAAGCTGGGCTGTGTGCACGAACCCCCCGTTCAGCCCGACCGCTGCGCCTTATCCG
GTAACTATCGTCTTGAGTCCAACCCGGTAAGACACGACTTATCGCCACTGGCAGCAGCCACTGGTAACAG
GATTAGCAGAGCGAGGTATGTAGGCGGTGCTACAGAGTTCTTGAAGTGGTGGCCTAACTACGGCTACACT
AGAAGAACAGTATTTGGTATCTGCGCTCTGCTGAAGCCAGTTACCTTCGGAAAAAGAGTTGGTAGCTCTT
GATCCGGCAAACAAACCACCGCTGGTAGCGGTGGTTTTTTTGTTTGCAAGCAGCAGATTACGCGCAGAAA
AAAAGGATCTCAAGAAGATCCTTTGATCTTTTCTACGGGGTCTGACGCTCAGTGGAACGAAAACTCACGT
TAAGGGATTTTGGTCATGAGATTATCAAAAAGGATCTTCACCTAGATCCTTTTAAATTAAAAATGAAGTT
TTAAATCAATCTAAAGTATATATGAGTAAACTTGGTCTGACAGTTACCAATGCTTAATCAGTGAGGCACC
TATCTCAGCGATCTGTCTATTTCGTTCATCCATAGTTGCCTGACTCCCCGTCGTGTAGATAACTACGATA
CGGGAGGGCTTACCATCTGGCCCCAGTGCTGCAATGATACCGCGACTCCCACGCTCACCGGCTCCAGATT
TATCAGCAATAAACCAGCCAGCCGGAAGGGCCGAGCGCAGAAGTGGTCCTGCAACTTTATCCGCCTCCAT
CCAGTCTATTAATTGTTGCCGGGAAGCTAGAGTAAGTAGTTCGCCAGTTAATAGTTTGCGCAACGTTGTT
GCCATTGCTACAGGCATCGTGGTGTCACGCTCGTCGTTTGGTATGGCTTCATTCAGCTCCGGTTCCCAAC
GATCAAGGCGAGTTACATGATCCCCCATGTTGTGCAAAAAAGCGGTTAGCTCCTTCGGTCCTCCGATCGT
TGTCAGAAGTAAGTTGGCCGCAGTGTTATCACTCATGGTTATGGCAGCACTGCATAATTCTCTTACTGTC
ATGCCATCCGTAAGATGCTTTTCTGTGACTGGTGAGTACTCAACCAAGTCATTCTGAGAATAGTGTATGC
GGCGACCGAGTTGCTCTTGCCCGGCGTCAATACGGGATAATACCGCGCCACATAGCAGAACTTTAAAAGT
GCTCATCATTGGAAAACGTTCTTCGGGGCGAAAACTCTCAAGGATCTTACCGCTGTTGAGATCCAGTTCG
ATGTAACCCACTCGTGCACCCAACTGATCTTCAGCATCTTTTACTTTCACCAGCGTTTCTGGGTGAGCAA
AAACAGGAAGGCAAAATGCCGCAAAAAAGGGAATAAGGGCGACACGGAAATGTTGAATACTCATACTCTT
CCTTTTTCAATATTATTGAAGCATTTATCAGGGTTATTGTCTCATGAGCGGATACATATTTGAATGTATT
TAGAAAAATAAACAAATAGGGGTTCCGCGCACATTTCCCCGAAAAGTGCCACCTGACGTCTAAGAAACCA
TTATTATCATGACATTAACCTATAAAAATAGGCGTATCACGAGGCCCTTTCGTCTCGCGCGTTTCGGTGA
TGACGGTGAAAACCTCTGACACATGCAGCTCCCGGAGACGGTCACAGCTTGTCTGTAAGCGGATGCCGGG
AGCAGACAAGCCCGTCAGGGCGCGTCAGCGGGTGTTGGCGGGTGTCGGGGCTGGCTTAACTATGCGGCAT
CAGAGCAGATTGTACTGAGAGTGCACCAATTTGTTAACCCTAGAAAGATAGTCTGCGTAAAATTGACGCA
TGCATTCTTGAAATATTGCTCTCTCTTTCTAAATAGCGCGAATCCGTCGCTGTGCATTTAGGACATCTCA
GTCGCCGCTTGGAGCTCCCGTGAGGCGTGCTTGTCAATGCGGTAAGTGTCACTGATTTTGAACTATAACG
ACCGCGTGAGTCAAAATGACGCATGATTATCTTTTACGTGACTTTTAAGATTTAACTCATACGATAATTA
TATTGTTATTTCATGTTCTACTTACGTGATAACTTATTATATATATATTTTCTTGTTATAGATATCATGT
ACAAAAAAGCAGGCTTTAAAGGAACCAATTCAGTCGACTGGACCCGGTAC
Features (pLannotate 1.2.2; 18 found; start..end, strand, type, name):
     17..257     +  promoter       U6 promoter: RNA polymerase III promoter for human U6 snRNA
    294..369     +  misc_RNA       gRNA scaffold: guide RNA scaffold for the Streptococcus pyogenes CRISPR/Cas9 system
    415..794     +  enhancer       CMV enhancer: human cytomegalovirus immediate early enhancer
    796..1071    +  promoter       chicken β-actin promoter: No description available
   1072..2088    +  intron         chimeric intron: chimera between introns from chicken β-actin and rabbit β-globin
   2154..2172    +  promoter       T7 promoter: promoter for bacteriophage T7 RNA polymerase
   2243..3844    +  CDS            Cas9(N): N-terminal portion of Streptococcus pyogenes Cas9 (Zetsche et al., 2015)
   3845..6343    +  CDS            Cas9(C): C-terminal portion of Streptococcus pyogenes Cas9 (Zetsche et al., 2015)
   6443..8474    +  CDS            gag-pol (fragment): Moloney murine leukemia virus Gag-Pol polyprotein; gag-pol; contains a read-through stop codon
   8603..9199    +  CDS            PuroR (fragment): puromycin N-acetyltransferase; pac from Streptomyces; confers resistance to puromycin
   9206..10201   +  CDS            ΔTK: truncated herpes simplex virus thymidine kinase (Salomon et al., 1995) confers sensitivity to nucleoside analogs such as acyclovir or ganciclovir
  10229..10340   +  polyA_signal   bGH poly(A) signal: bovine growth hormone polyadenylation signal
  10765..11353   -  rep_origin     ori: high-copy-number ColE1/pMB1/pBR322/pUC origin of replication
  11524..12384   -  CDS            AmpR: β-lactamase; bla; confers resistance to ampicillin, carbenicillin, and related antibiotics
  12385..12489   -  promoter       AmpR promoter: bla
  12584..12619   +  CDS            rop (fragment): Rop protein, which maintains plasmids at low copy number; rop
  12721..12768   +  misc_feature   bom (fragment): basis of mobility region from pBR322
  13088..13105   +  protein_bind   attB1 (fragment): mutant version of attB; recombination site for the Gateway® BP reaction BP Clonase™
