[The description below was written by a language model from this plasmid's Addgene catalogue record and pLannotate feature annotations shown in this document.]
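Description:
PB-PE SpG is an all-in-one prime editing construct built as a piggyBac transposon for stable delivery into mammalian (human) cell lines. It is roughly 13.1 kb and is propagated in bacteria through a high-copy ColE1/pUC-type origin with ampicillin resistance (AmpR). The record notes that the plasmid can be unstable in standard strains, which is consistent with its size and repeat content. The catalogue entry lists 5′ and 3′ piggyBac terminal repeats among the backbone modifications. The automated feature table does not annotate them, so their positions cannot be confirmed from the annotation. These repeats would allow piggyBac transposase, supplied separately, to integrate the cargo into the genome.

The cargo has two expression units. A human U6 Pol III promoter drives a pegRNA cassette containing the S. pyogenes guide RNA scaffold, described in the record as pU6-pegRNA(B12B). Downstream, a CAG promoter (CMV enhancer, chicken β-actin promoter and chimeric intron) drives one long open reading frame that ends at a bGH polyadenylation signal. This frame encodes a PE2-type prime editor: SpCas9 H840A nickase fused to Moloney murine leukemia virus reverse transcriptase, flanked by N- and C-terminal SV40 nuclear localisation signals. The Cas9 carries the SpG substitutions D1135L, S1136W, G1218K, E1219Q, R1335Q and T1337R, which relax PAM requirements; this segment was derived from a pCMV-PE2-SpG plasmid. A P2A peptide links the editor to a fusion of puromycin N-acetyltransferase and truncated HSV thymidine kinase. The fusion permits positive selection of cells with integrated transposons using puromycin, and negative selection with nucleoside analogues such as ganciclovir. The depositor notes that an improved version is now available.
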