Addgene plasmid #179081: PB-PE SpG
Purpose: NOTE: An improved version of this plasmid is now available. See Addgene plasmid #242072. All-in-one prime editor piggyBac transposon, SpG variant
Depositing lab: Tobias Cantz. Depositing organization: Medizinische Hochschule Hannover. Publication: A selectable all-in-one CRISPR prime editing piggyBac transposon allows for highly efficient gene editing in human cell lines. Eggenschwiler R, Gschwendtberger T, Felski C, Jahn C, Langer F, Sterneckert J, Hermann A, Luhmann J, Steinemann D, Haase A, Martin U, Petri S, Cantz T. Sci Rep. 2021 Nov 12;11(1):22154. doi: 10.1038/s41598-021-01689-2. PubMed 34773059.
Backbone
  Vector backbone: PB-PE
  Backbone manufacturer: selfmade
  Backbone size w/o insert (bp): 11803
  Total vector size (bp): 13136
  Modifications to backbone: addition of 3' and 5' piggyBac repeats, addition of pU6-pegRNA(B12B) sequence, addition of CAG promoter, addition of bGH (pA)
  Vector type: Mammalian Expression, CRISPR, Synthetic Biology ; piggyBac transposon
  Selectable markers: Puromycin ; thymidine kinase
Growth in bacteria
  Bacterial resistance: Ampicillin, 100 μg/mL
  Growth temperature: 30°C
  Growth strain: NEB Stable
  Growth instructions: It is highly recommended to use NEB Stable at 30°C. Cloning efficiency and stability of plasmid can be compromised when using other strains / higher temperatures!
  Copy number: Unknown
Gene/Insert
  Gene/Insert name: SpCas9 SpG_H840A-PE2-MMLV-RT(dBB)-P2A-PAC_dTK(dBB)
  Species: Synthetic
  Insert size (bp): 8016
  Mutation: D1135L, S1136W, G1218K, E1219Q, R1335Q, T1337R
  Promoter: CAG
  Tag / fusion protein: SV40 NLS (N terminal on insert); SV40 NLS (C terminal on insert)
  Cloning method: Unknown
  Sequencing primers: 5′ GCTGTCTCATCATTTTGGC
Resource information
  A portion of this plasmid was derived from a plasmid made by: 1378 bp of Cas9 SpG was PCR amplified from pCMV-PE2-SpG (Addgene Plasmid #159978)
Terms and licenses: Academic/Nonprofit Terms; Industry Terms: Not Available to Industry
Depositor comments: NOTE: An improved version of this plasmid is now available: https://www.addgene.org/242072/.
How to cite: PB-PE SpG was a gift from Tobias Cantz (Addgene plasmid # 179081 ; http://n2t.net/addgene:179081 ; RRID:Addgene_179081)
